>Addgene plasmid #64380 | pRPR1_c2gRNA_RPR1t | addgene partial sequence | sequence record 111517 | T7 5'-TAATACGACTCACTATAGGG-3'
TAGTGGAACAAAAGCAAATGAAGGATTTCATGCGTTTGTACTCTAATCTGGTAGAAAGATGTTTCACAGA
CTGTGTCAATGACTTCACAACATCAAAGCTAACCAATAAGGAACAAACATGCATCATGAAGTGCTCAGAA
AAGTTCTTGAAGCATAGCGAACGTGTAGGGCAGCGTTTCCAAGAACAAAACGCTGCCTTGGGACAAGGCT
TGGGCCGATAAGGTGTACTGGCGTATATATATCTAATTATGTATCTCTGGTGTAGCCCATTTTTAGCATG
TAAATATAAAGAGAAACCATATCTAATCTAACCAAATCCAAACAAAATTCAATAGTTACTATCGCTTTTT
TCTTTCTGTATCGCAAATAAGTGAAAATTAAAAAAGAAAGATTAAATTGGAAGTTGGATATGGCTCGAGA
AAAAAGCACCGACTCGGTGCCACTTTTTCAAGTTGATAACGGACTAGCCTTATTTTAACTTGCTATTTCT
AGCTCTAAAACAATGTATAAGGAAAGAATATAAGCTTCTGCCAATCGCAGCTCCCAGAGTTTCGTTCCCA
GCCGCGAGCACCACAGCGTACCATGTGCGCCACGAGGCCTCAAACGTAAAACAATCGAAACGAAAAGAAA
CAGACTATAGGGGAGTATAGAGACAGCCGGCCAATAAGAAGAGGAAAAAGAAATACTAGCGTTTATCAAT
GTGGGTCGTTAACATATCCTGTTGACAATGATTACAGGTTAAAAGGTAGCGTAAGTGAATATTAACTATG
GATATTCTTATACTTAGATAAGAGACATATAAAACACACGATGATTGATTGATTTTTATGACCAATATAT
