[The description below was written by a language model from this plasmid's Addgene catalogue record.]
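Description:
pRPR1_c2gRNA_RPR1t is a yeast expression plasmid built on the pRS425 backbone that encodes a single CRISPR guide RNA, designated c2, for use in Saccharomyces cerevisiae. pRS425 belongs to the pRS series of yeast–E. coli shuttle vectors and is generally known as a 2μ-based episomal plasmid carrying a LEU2 auxotrophic marker, although the record itself lists neither the yeast origin nor the yeast selection marker. In bacteria the plasmid is maintained at high copy number under ampicillin selection. The record gives a total size of about 4 kb, with the insert contributing only about 20 bp beyond the stated backbone, consistent with one spacer having been placed into an existing guide RNA expression scaffold.

No feature table is provided, so the regulatory elements are not explicitly annotated. The plasmid name nonetheless suggests that the guide is flanked by the RPR1 promoter and RPR1 terminator. RPR1 encodes the RNA component of yeast RNase P and is transcribed by RNA polymerase III, so its promoter is a suitable choice for producing small, non-polyadenylated transcripts such as guide RNAs. The plasmid does not appear to encode a Cas9 protein, which would have to be supplied from a separate construct.

The associated publication describes tunable, multifunctional eukaryotic transcription factors based on CRISPR/Cas. This implies that the c2 guide serves to recruit a Cas9-derived transcriptional regulator to a defined promoter site in yeast in order to modulate gene expression. The record does not state which promoter or locus the c2 spacer targets.
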