Addgene plasmid #64380: pRPR1_c2gRNA_RPR1t
Purpose: encodes c2 gRNA
Depositing lab: Timothy Lu. Depositing organization: Massachusetts Institute of Technology. Publication: Tunable and Multifunctional Eukaryotic Transcription Factors Based on CRISPR/Cas. Farzadfard F, Perli SD, Lu TK. ACS Synth Biol. 2013 Sep 11. 10.1021/sb400081r PubMed 23977949.
Backbone
  Vector backbone: pRS425
  Backbone size w/o insert (bp): 4000
  Total vector size (bp): 4020
  Vector type: Yeast Expression
Growth in bacteria
  Bacterial resistance: Ampicillin, 100 μg/mL
  Growth temperature: 37°C
  Growth strain: DH5alpha
  Copy number: High Copy
Gene/Insert
  Gene/Insert name: c2 gRNA
  gRNA/shRNA sequence: ATATTCTTTCCTTATACATT
  Species: S. cerevisiae (budding yeast)
Terms and licenses: Academic/Nonprofit Terms; Industry Terms: Not Available to Industry
How to cite: pRPR1_c2gRNA_RPR1t was a gift from Timothy Lu (Addgene plasmid # 64380 ; http://n2t.net/addgene:64380 ; RRID:Addgene_64380)
